>Addgene plasmid #105791 | pKK-TEV-mVenus | addgene full sequence | sequence record 203382 | Addgene NGS Result
CGTCGACGGATCGGGAGATCTCCCGATCCCCTATGGTGCACTCTCAGTACAATCTGCTCTGATGCCGCAT
AGTTAAGCCAGTATCTGCTCCCTGCTTGTGTGTTGGAGGTCGCTGAGTAGTGCGCGAGCAAAATTTAAGC
TACAACAAGGCAAGGCTTGACCGACAATTGCATGAAGAATCTGCTTAGGGTTAGGCGTTTTGCGCTGCTT
CGCGATGTACGGGCCAGATATACGCGTTGACATTGATTATTGACTAGTTATTAATAGTAATCAATTACGG
GGTCATTAGTTCATAGCCCATATATGGAGTTCCGCGTTACATAACTTACGGTAAATGGCCCGCCTGGCTG
ACCGCCCAACGACCCCCGCCCATTGACGTCAATAATGACGTATGTTCCCATAGTAACGCCAATAGGGACT
TTCCATTGACGTCAATGGGTGGAGTATTTACGGTAAACTGCCCACTTGGCAGTACATCAAGTGTATCATA
TGCCAAGTACGCCCCCTATTGACGTCAATGACGGTAAATGGCCCGCCTGGCATTATGCCCAGTACATGAC
CTTATGGGACTTTCCTACTTGGCAGTACATCTACGTATTAGTCATCGCTATTACCATGGTGATGCGGTTT
TGGCAGTACATCAATGGGCGTGGATAGCGGTTTGACTCACGGGGATTTCCAAGTCTCCACCCCATTGACG
TCAATGGGAGTTTGTTTTGGCACCAAAATCAACGGGACTTTCCAAAATGTCGTAACAACTCCGCCCCATT
GACGCAAATGGGCGGTAGGCGTGTACGGTGGGAGGTCTATATAAGCAGAGCTCTCCCTATCAGTGATAGA
GATCTCCCTATCAGTGATAGAGATCGTCGACGAGCTCGTTTAGTGAACCGTCAGATCGCCTGGAGACGCC
ATCCACGCTGTTTTGACCTCCATAGAAGACACCGGGACCGATCCAGCCTCCGGACTCTGGCGTTTAAACT
TAAGCTTGGTACCGAGCTCGGATCCGAAAACCTGTACTTCCAAGGAACCGGTGGTCACCTGTACAATCGA
TCCTGCAGGAGCTAGCGAGAATTTGTATTTTCAGGGTGATATCATGGTGAGCAAGGGCGAGGAGCTGTTC
ACCGGGGTGGTGCCCATCCTGGTCGAGCTGGACGGCGACGTAAACGGCCACAAGTTCAGCGTGTCCGGCG
AGGGCGAGGGCGATGCCACCTACGGCAAGCTGACCCTGAAGCTCATCTGCACCACCGGCAAGCTGCCCGT
GCCCTGGCCCACCCTCGTGACCACCCTCGGCTACGGCCTGCAGTGCTTCGCCCGCTACCCCGACCACATG
AAGCAGCACGACTTCTTCAAGTCCGCCATGCCCGAAGGCTACGTCCAGGAGCGCACCATCTTCTTCAAGG
ACGACGGCAACTACAAGACCCGCGCCGAGGTGAAGTTCGAGGGCGACACCCTGGTGAACCGCATCGAGCT
GAAGGGCATCGACTTCAAGGAGGACGGCAACATCCTGGGGCACAAGCTGGAGTACAACTACAACAGCCAC
AACGTCTATATCACCGCCGACAAGCAGAAGAACGGCATCAAGGCCAACTTCAAGATCCGCCACAACATCG
AGGACGGCGGCGTGCAGCTCGCCGACCACTACCAGCAGAACACCCCCATCGGCGACGGCCCCGTGCTGCT
GCCCGACAACCACTACCTGAGCTACCAGTCCAAGCTGAGCAAAGACCCCAACGAGAAGCGCGATCACATG
GTCCTGCTGGAGTTCGTGACCGCCGCCGGGATCACTCTCGGCATGGACGAGCTGTACAAGTAACTCGAGT
CTAGAGGGCCCGTTTAAACCCGCTGATCAGCCTCGACTGTGCCTTCTAGTTGCCAGCCATCTGTTGTTTG
CCCCTCCCCCGTGCCTTCCTTGACCCTGGAAGGTGCCACTCCCACTGTCCTTTCCTAATAAAATGAGGAA
ATTGCATCGCATTGTCTGAGTAGGTGTCATTCTATTCTGGGGGGTGGGGTGGGGCAGGACAGCAAGGGGG
AGGATTGGGAAGACAATAGCAGGCATGCTGGGGATGCGGTGGGCTCTATGGCTTCTGAGGCGGAAAGAAC
CAGCTGGGGCTCTAGGGGGTATCCCC
[124 nt withheld, positions 2127-2250]
C
[91 nt withheld, positions 2252-2342]
AGGGTGATGGTTCACGTACCTAGAAGTTCCTATTCCGAAGTTCCTATTCTCTAGAAAGTATAGGAACTTC
CTTGGCCAAAAAGCCTGAACTCACCGCGACGTCTGTCGAGAAGTTTCTGATCGAAAAGTTCGACAGCGTC
TCCGACCTGATGCAGCTCTCGGAGGGCGAAGAATCTCGTGCTTTCAGCTTCGATGTAGGAGGGCGTGGAT
ATGTCCTGCGGGTAAATAGCTGCGCCGATGGTTTCTACAAAGATCGTTATGTTTATCGGCACTTTGCATC
GGCCGCGCTCCCGATTCCGGAAGTGCTTGACATTGGGGAATTCAGCGAGAGCCTGACCTATTGCATCTCC
CGCCGTGCACAGGGTGTCACGTTGCAAGACCTGCCTGAAACCGAACTGCCCGCTGTTCTGCAGCCGGTCG
CGGAGGCCATGGATGCGATCGCTGCGGCCGATCTTAGCCAGACGAGCGGGTTCGGCCCATTCGGACCGCA
AGGAATCGGTCAATACACTACATGGCGTGATTTCATATGCGCGATTGCTGATCCCCATGTGTATCACTGG
CAAACTGTGATGGACGACACCGTCAGTGCGTCCGTCGCGCAGGCTCTCGATGAGCTGATGCTTTGGGCCG
AGGACTGCCCCGAAGTCCGGCACCTCGTGCACGCGGATTTCGGCTCCAACAATGTCCTGACGGACAATGG
CCGCATAACAGCGGTCATTGACTGGAGCGAGGCGATGTTCGGGGATTCCCAATACGAGGTCGCCAACATC
TTCTTCTGGAGGCCGTGGTTGGCTTGTATGGAGCAGCAGACGCGCTACTTCGAGCGGAGGCATCCGGAGC
TTGCAGGATCGCCGCGGCTCCGGGCGTATATGCTCCGCATTGGTCTTGACCAACTCTATCAGAGCTTGGT
TGACGGCAATTTCGATGATGCAGCTTGGGCGCAGGGTCGATGCGACGCAATCGTCCGATCCGGAGCCGGG
ACTGTCGGGCGTACACAAATCGCCCGCAGAAGCGCGGCCGTCTGGACCGATGGCTGTGTAGAAGTACTCG
CCGATAGTGGAAACCGACGCCCCAGCACTCGTCCGAGGGCAAAGGAATAGCACGTACTACGAGATTTCGA
TTCCACCGCCGCCTTCTATGAAAGGTTGGGCTTCGGAATCGTTTTCCGGGACGCCGGCTGGATGATCCTC
CAGCGCGGGGATCTCATGCTGGAGTTCTTCGCCCACCCCAACTTGTTTATTGCAGCTTATAATGGTTACA
AATAAAGCAATAGCATCACAAATTTCACAAATAAAGCATTTTTTTCACTGCATTCTAGTTGTGGTTTGTC
CAAACTCATCAATGTATCTTATCATGTCTGTATACCGTCGACCTCTAGCTAGAGCTTGGCGTAATCATGG
TCATAGCTGTTTCCTGTGTGAAATTGTTATCCGCTCACAATTCCACACAACATACGAGCCGGAAGCATAA
AGTGTAAAGCCTGGGGTGCCTAATGAGTGAGCTAACTCACATTAATTGCGTTGCGCTCACTGCCCGCTTT
CCAGTCGGGAAACCTGTCGTGCCAGCTGCATTAATGAATCGGCCAACGCGCGGGGAGAGGCGGTTTGCGT
ATTGGGCGCTCTTCCGCTTCCTCGCTCACTGACTCGCTGCGCTCGGTCGTTCGGCTGCGGCGAGCGGTAT
CAGCTCACTCAAAGGCGGTAATACGGTTATCCACAGAATCAGGGGATAACGCAGGAAAGAACATGTGAGC
AAAAGGCCAGCAAAAGGCCAGGAACCGTAAAAAGGCCGCGTTGCTGGCGTTTTTCCATAGGCTCCGCCCC
CCTGACGAGCATCACAAAAATCGACGCTCAAGTCAGAGGTGGCGAAACCCGACAGGACTATAAAGATACC
AGGCGTTTCCCCCTGGAAGCTCCCTCGTGCGCTCTCCTGTTCCGACCCTGCCGCTTACCGGATACCTGTC
CGCCTTTCTCCCTTCGGGAAGCGTGGCGCTTTCTCATAGCTCACGCTGTAGGTATCTCAGTTCGGTGTAG
GTCGTTCGCTCCAAGCTGGGCTGTGTGCACGAACCCCCCGTTCAGCCCGACCGCTGCGCCTTATCCGGTA
ACTATCGTCTTGAGTCCAACCCGGTAAGACACGACTTATCGCCACTGGCAGCAGCCACTGGTAACAGGAT
TAGCAGAGCGAGGTATGTAGGCGGTGCTACAGAGTTCTTGAAGTGGTGGCCTAACTACGGCTACACTAGA
AGAACAGTATTTGGTATCTGCGCTCTGCTGAAGCCAGTTACCTTCGGAAAAAGAGTTGGTAGCTCTTGAT
CCGGCAAACAAACCACCGCTGGTAGCGGTGGTTTTTTTGTTTGCAAGCAGCAGATTACGCGCAGAAAAAA
AGGATCTCAAGAAGATCCTTTGATCTTTTCTACGGGGTCTGACGCTCAGTGGAACGAAAACTCACGTTAA
GGGATTTTGGTCATGAGATTATCAAAAAGGATCTTCACCTAGATCCTTTTAAATTAAAAATGAAGTTTTA
AATCAATCTAAAGTATATATGAGTAAACTTGGTCTGACAGTTACCAATGCTTAATCAGTGAGGCACCTAT
CTCAGCGATCTGTCTATTTCGTTCATCCATAGTTGCCTGACTCCCCGTCGTGTAGATAACTACGATACGG
GAGGGCTTACCATCTGGCCCCAGTGCTGCAATGATACCGCGAGACCCACGCTCACCGGCTCCAGATTTAT
CAGCAATAAACCAGCCAGCCGGAAGGGCCGAGCGCAGAAGTGGTCCTGCAACTTTATCCGCCTCCATCCA
GTCTATTAATTGTTGCCGGGAAGCTAGAGTAAGTAGTTCGCCAGTTAATAGTTTGCGCAACGTTGTTGCC
ATTGCTACAGGCATCGTGGTGTCACGCTCGTCGTTTGGTATGGCTTCATTCAGCTCCGGTTCCCAACGAT
CAAGGCGAGTTACATGATCCCCCATGTTGTGCAAAAAAGCGGTTAGCTCCTTCGGTCCTCCGATCGTTGT
CAGAAGTAAGTTGGCCGCAGTGTTATCACTCATGGTTATGGCAGCACTGCATAATTCTCTTACTGTCATG
CCATCCGTAAGATGCTTTTCTGTGACTGGTGAGTACTCAACCAAGTCATTCTGAGAATAGTGTATGCGGC
GACCGAGTTGCTCTTGCCCGGCGTCAATACGGGATAATACCGCGCCACATAGCAGAACTTTAAAAGTGCT
CATCATTGGAAAACGTTCTTCGGGGCGAAAACTCTCAAGGATCTTACCGCTGTTGAGATCCAGTTCGATG
TAACCCACTCGTGCACCCAACTGATCTTCAGCATCTTTTACTTTCACCAGCGTTTCTGGGTGAGCAAAAA
CAGGAAGGCAAAATGCCGCAAAAAAGGGAATAAGGGCGACACGGAAATGTTGAATACTCATACTCTTCCT
TTTTCAATATTATTGAAGCATTTATCAGGGTTATTGTCTCATGAGCGGATACATATTTGAATGTATTTAG
AAAAATAAACAAATAGGGGTTCCGCGCACATTTCCCCGAAAAGTGCCACCTGA
Features (pLannotate 1.2.2; 22 found; start..end, strand, type, name):
     32..84      -  misc_feature   bom (fragment): basis of mobility region from pBR322
    239..618     +  enhancer       CMV enhancer: human cytomegalovirus immediate early enhancer
    619..822     +  promoter       CMV promoter: human cytomegalovirus (CMV) immediate early promoter
    824..843     +  promoter       PLtetO-1 promoter (fragment): modified phage lambda PL promoter with tet operator sites (Lutz and Bujard, 1997)
    845..864     +  promoter       PLtetO-1 promoter (fragment): modified phage lambda PL promoter with tet operator sites (Lutz and Bujard, 1997)
    872..905     +  promoter       TRE3GV promoter (fragment): 3rd-generation Tet-responsive promoter that can be activated by binding of Tet-On® 3G, optimized for retroviral and lentiviral vectors
   1006..1022    +  CDS            TEV site (fragment): tobacco etch virus (TEV) protease recognition and cleavage site
   1094..1810    +  CDS            mVenus: mVenus is a basic (constitutively fluorescent) yellow fluorescent protein published in 2006, derived from Aequorea victoria. It is reported to be a rapidly-maturing monomer with moderate acid sensitivity.
   1857..2081    +  polyA_signal   bGH poly(A) signal: bovine growth hormone polyadenylation signal
   2085..2106    +  promoter       SV40 promoter (fragment): SV40 enhancer and early promoter
   2127..2360    +  rep_origin     f1 ori (fragment) (sequence partly withheld): f1 bacteriophage origin of replication; arrow indicates direction of (+) strand synthesis
   2365..2412    +  protein_bind   FRT: FLP-mediated recombination occurs in the 8-bp core sequence TCTAGAAA (Turan and Bode, 2011). FLP recombinase from the Saccharomyces cerevisiae 2μ plasmid
   2420..3442    +  CDS            HygR: aminoglycoside phosphotransferase from E. coli; aph(4)-Ia; confers resistance to hygromycin
   3452..3577    +  CDS            ble (fragment): BLE_KLEPN - Experimental evidence at protein level: Swiss-Prot protein existence level 1. Binding protein with a strong affinity to the bleomycin family of antibiotics. Binds to CL990; an antimitotic-antibiotic compound. From Klebsiella pneumoniae.
   3572..3693    +  polyA_signal   SV40 poly(A) signal: SV40 polyadenylation signal
   3766..3782    -  protein_bind   lac operator: The lac repressor binds to the lac operator to inhibit transcription in E. coli. This inhibition can be relieved by adding lactose or isopropyl-β-D-thiogalactopyranoside (IPTG). lac repressor encoded by lacI
   3790..3820    -  promoter       lac promoter: promoter for the E. coli lac operon
   3835..3856    -  protein_bind   CAP binding site: CAP binding activates transcription in the presence of cAMP. E. coli catabolite activator protein
   3869..3961    -  CDS            lacI (fragment): lac repressor; lacI; The lac repressor binds to the lac operator to inhibit transcription in E. coli. This inhibition can be relieved by adding lactose or isopropyl-β-D-thiogalactopyranoside (IPTG).
   4144..4732    -  rep_origin     ori: high-copy-number ColE1/pMB1/pBR322/pUC origin of replication
   4903..5763    -  CDS            AmpR: β-lactamase; bla; confers resistance to ampicillin, carbenicillin, and related antibiotics
   5764..5868    -  promoter       AmpR promoter: bla
