[The description below was written by a language model from this plasmid's Addgene catalogue record and pLannotate feature annotations shown in this document.]
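Description:
pKK-TEV-mVenus is an empty mammalian expression backbone of 5,895 nt, derived from Invitrogen's pcDNA5/FRT/TO and belonging to the pKK vector family. It is designed to express a protein of interest fused at its C-terminus to the yellow fluorescent protein mVenus. In bacteria it is maintained as a high-copy plasmid through a ColE1/pUC-type origin and selected with ampicillin via the bla gene and its native promoter. Small annotated fragments of f1 ori, lac regulatory elements, lacI, ble and an SV40 promoter appear to be backbone remnants rather than functional modules.

The expression cassette consists of the CMV immediate-early enhancer and promoter followed by tet operator sequences, which the annotation software labels as PLtetO-1 and TRE3GV fragments. This gives the tetracycline-responsive CMV promoter described by the depositor. Downstream lies the cloning site, optimised for SLIC ligation-independent cloning but also usable for conventional restriction and ligation. It is followed by a TEV protease recognition site, the mVenus coding sequence and the bGH polyadenylation signal, so an inserted open reading frame is expressed with a fluorescent tag that TEV protease can remove. According to the depositor, a coding sequence can be moved into any pKK vector with the same three universal primers.

An FRT site sits directly upstream of a hygromycin resistance gene that has no annotated promoter of its own and ends in an SV40 poly(A) signal. In the Flp-In system, FLP-mediated recombination into a genomic FRT site in a suitable host line typically activates this marker, allowing hygromycin selection of stable integrants. The vector is intended for inducible expression and stable cell line generation. It also suits FRET experiments, where mVenus acts as acceptor in the Cerulean–Venus pair.
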