Addgene plasmid #105791: pKK-TEV-mVenus
Purpose: (Empty Backbone) Expression of your protein of interest in fusion with yellow fluorescent protein at the C-terminus (cleavable by TEV). Useful for FRET experiments (PMID: 11753368, 17040988, 22264545).
Depositing lab: Andrzej Dziembowski. Depositing organization: Polish Academy of Sciences, Institute of Biochemistry and Biophysics. Publication: Versatile approach for functional analysis of human proteins and efficient stable cell line generation using FLP-mediated recombination system. Szczesny RJ, Kowalska K, Klosowska-Kosicka K, Chlebowski A, Owczarek EP, Warkocki Z, Kulinski TM, Adamska D, Affek K, Jedroszkowiak A, Kotrys AV, Tomecki R, Krawczyk PS, Borowski LS, Dziembowski A. PLoS One. 2018 Mar 28;13(3):e0194887. doi: 10.1371/journal.pone.0194887. eCollection 2018. PubMed 29590189.
Backbone
  Vector backbone: pcDNA5/FRT/TO
  Backbone manufacturer: Invitrogen
  Vector type: Mammalian Expression ; Flp-In competent
  Selectable markers: Hygromycin
  Tag / fusion protein: TEV-mVenus (C terminal on backbone)
Growth in bacteria
  Bacterial resistance: Ampicillin, 100 μg/mL
  Growth temperature: 37°C
  Growth strain: DH5alpha
  Copy number: High Copy
Gene/Insert
  Gene/Insert name: None
  Tag / fusion protein: TEV-mVenus (C terminal on backbone)
Terms and licenses: Academic/Nonprofit Terms; Industry Terms: Not Available to Industry
Depositor comments: This vector is a member of the pKK vector family. Its cloning site was optimized for the SLIC approach, however, a traditional restriction and ligation based approach is also possible (see Szczesny RJ et al. for detailed protocols; bioRxiv, doi: https://doi.org/10.1101/160101) This vector is a derivate of the pcDNA5/FRT/TO plasmid (Invitrogen) and is suitable for stable cell line generation using the Flp-In system. Transcription of the gene of interest is driven by a tetracycline responsive CMV promoter. A given coding sequence can be cloned into all pKK vectors using just three universal PCR primers and a ligation-independent DNA cloning method. mVenus is a yellow fluorescent protein; acceptor in the commonly used Cerulean-Venus FRET pair. mVenus coding sequence was cloned from Addgene ID: 27793.
How to cite: pKK-TEV-mVenus was a gift from Andrzej Dziembowski (Addgene plasmid # 105791 ; http://n2t.net/addgene:105791 ; RRID:Addgene_105791)
